>Addgene plasmid #242962 | pAG AAV CMV C-HA | addgene full sequence | sequence record 485252 | Addgene NGS Result
GTTGGGAAGGGCGATCGGTGCGGGCCTCTTCGCTATTACGCCAGCTGGCGAAAGGGGGATGTGCTGCAAG
GCGATTAAGTTGGGTAACGCCAGGGTTTTCCCAGTCACGACGTTGTAAAACGACGGCCAGTGAGCGCGCG
TAATACGACTCACTATAGGGCGAATGGGTACCGGACCCCCCCTCGAGGTCGACGGTATCGGGGGCATGCC
CTGCAGGCAGCTGCGCGCTCGCTCGCTCACTGAGGCCGCCCGGGCAAAGCCCGGGCGTCGGGCGACCTTT
GGTCGCCCGGCCTCAGTGAGCGAGCGAGCGCGCAGAGAGGGAGTGGCCAACTCCATCACTAGGGGTTCCT
GCGGCCGCAGCCGTGTTTTAGAGCTAGAAATAGCAAGTTAAAATAAGGCTAGTCCGTAGCGCGTGCGCCA
ATTCTGCAGACAAATTCTAGAGTGATGCGGTTTTGGCAGTACATCAATGGGCGTGGATAGCGGTTTGACT
CACGGGGATTTCCAAGTCTCCACCCCATTGACGTCAATGGGAGTTTGTTTTGGCACCAAAATCAACGGGA
CTTTCCAAAATGTCGTAACAACTCCGCCCCATTGACGCAAATGGGCGGTAGGCGTGTACGGTGGGAGGTC
TATATAAGCAGAGCGGTCACCGGTTTAGTGAACCGTCAGATCCGCTAGCGCTACCGGTCGCCACCTTCGA
AGGCGCGCCGCGATCGCGATATCATGCATTGATCACTCGAGGGCCGGCCGGGCCCTACCCATACGATGTT
CCGGATTACGCTGGATCCTGAACGCGTGTAGTAGTTCAAGTCATCTTATTATTCAGTATTTATAACTTGC
AAAGAAATGAATATCAGAGAGTGAGAGGTGTACAAACTTGTTTATTGCAGCTTATAATGGTTACAAATAA
AGCAATAGCATCACAAATTTCACAAATAAAGCATTTTTTTCACTGCATTCTAGTTGTGGTTTGTCCAAAC
TCATCAATGTATCTTAGTTAACACGTGCGACCGAGCGGCCGCAGGAACCCCTAGTGATGGAGTTGGCCAC
TCCCTCTCTGCGCGCTCGCTCGCTCACTGAGGCCGGGCGACCAAAGGTCGCCCGACGCCCGGGCTTTGCC
CGGGCGGCCTCAGTGAGCGAGCGAGCGCGCAGCTGCCTGCAGGGGCGCCAAGCCGAATTCTGCAGATATC
CATCACACTGGCGGCCGCTCGACTAGAGCGGCCGCCACCGCGGTGGAGCTCCAGCTTTTGTTCCCTTTAG
TGAGGGTTAATTGCGCGCTTGGCGTAATCATGGTCATAGCTGTTTCCTGTGTGAAATTGTTATCCGCTCA
CAATTCCACACAACATACGAGCCGGAAGCATAAAGTGTAAAGCCTGGGGTGCCTAATGAGTGAGCTAACT
CACATTAATTGCGTTGCGCTCACTGCCCGCTTTCCAGTCGGGAAACCTGTCGTGCCAGCTGCATTAATGA
ATCGGCCAACGCGCGGGGAGAGGCGGTTTGCGTATTGGGCGCTCTTCCGCTTCCTCGCTCACTGACTCGC
TGCGCTCGGTCGTTCGGCTGCGGCGAGCGGTATCAGCTCACTCAAAGGCGGTAATACGGTTATCCACAGA
ATCAGGGGATAACGCAGGAAAGAACATGTGAGCAAAAGGCCAGCAAAAGGCCAGGAACCGTAAAAAGGCC
GCGTTGCTGGCGTTTTTCCATAGGCTCCGCCCCCCTGACGAGCATCACAAAAATCGACGCTCAAGTCAGA
GGTGGCGAAACCCGACAGGACTATAAAGATACCAGGCGTTTCCCCCTGGAAGCTCCCTCGTGCGCTCTCC
TGTTCCGACCCTGCCGCTTACCGGATACCTGTCCGCCTTTCTCCCTTCGGGAAGCGTGGCGCTTTCTCAT
AGCTCACGCTGTAGGTATCTCAGTTCGGTGTAGGTCGTTCGCTCCAAGCTGGGCTGTGTGCACGAACCCC
CCGTTCAGCCCGACCGCTGCGCCTTATCCGGTAACTATCGTCTTGAGTCCAACCCGGTAAGACACGACTT
ATCGCCACTGGCAGCAGCCACTGGTAACAGGATTAGCAGAGCGAGGTATGTAGGCGGTGCTACAGAGTTC
TTGAAGTGGTGGCCTAACTACGGCTACACTAGAAGAACAGTATTTGGTATCTGCGCTCTGCTGAAGCCAG
TTACCTTCGGAAAAAGAGTTGGTAGCTCTTGATCCGGCAAACAAACCACCGCTGGTAGCGGTGGTTTTTT
TGTTTGCAAGCAGCAGATTACGCGCAGAAAAAAAGGATCTCAAGAAGATCCTTTGATCTTTTCTACGGGG
TCTGACGCTCAGTGGAACGAAAACTCACGTTAAGGGATTTTGGTCATGAGATTATCAAAAAGGATCTTCA
CCTAGATCCTTTTAAATTAAAAATGAAGTTTTAAATCAATCTAAAGTATATATGAGTAAACTTGGTCTGA
CAGTTACCAATGCTTAATCAGTGAGGCACCTATCTCAGCGATCTGTCTATTTCGTTCATCCATAGTTGCC
TGACTCCCCGTCGTGTAGATAACTACGATACGGGAGGGCTTACCATCTGGCCCCAGTGCTGCAATGATAC
CGCGAGACCCACGCTCACCGGCTCCAGATTTATCAGCAATAAACCAGCCAGCCGGAAGGGCCGAGCGCAG
AAGTGGTCCTGCAACTTTATCCGCCTCCATCCAGTCTATTAATTGTTGCCGGGAAGCTAGAGTAAGTAGT
TCGCCAGTTAATAGTTTGCGCAACGTTGTTGCCATTGCTACAGGCATCGTGGTGTCACGCTCGTCGTTTG
GTATGGCTTCATTCAGCTCCGGTTCCCAACGATCAAGGCGAGTTACATGATCCCCCATGTTGTGCAAAAA
AGCGGTTAGCTCCTTCGGTCCTCCGATCGTTGTCAGAAGTAAGTTGGCCGCAGTGTTATCACTCATGGTT
ATGGCAGCACTGCATAATTCTCTTACTGTCATGCCATCCGTAAGATGCTTTTCTGTGACTGGTGAGTACT
CAACCAAGTCATTCTGAGAATAGTGTATGCGGCGACCGAGTTGCTCTTGCCCGGCGTCAATACGGGATAA
TACCGCGCCACATAGCAGAACTTTAAAAGTGCTCATCATTGGAAAACGTTCTTCGGGGCGAAAACTCTCA
AGGATCTTACCGCTGTTGAGATCCAGTTCGATGTAACCCACTCGTGCACCCAACTGATCTTCAGCATCTT
TTACTTTCACCAGCGTTTCTGGGTGAGCAAAAACAGGAAGGCAAAATGCCGCAAAAAAGGGAATAAGGGC
GACACGGAAATGTTGAATACTCATACTCTTCCTTTTTCAATATTATTGAAGCATTTATCAGGGTTATTGT
CTCATGAGCGGATACATATTTGAATGTATTTAGAAAAATAAACAAATAGGGGTTCCGCGCACATTTCCCC
GAAAAGTGCCACCTAAATTGTAAGCGTTAATATTTTGTTAAAATTCGCGTTAAATTTTTGTTAAATCAGC
TCATTTTTTAACCAATAGGCCGAAATCGGCAAAATCCCTTATAAATCAAAAGAATAGACCGAGATAGGGT
[37 nt withheld, positions 3571-3607]
AAAGAACGTGGACTCCAACGTCAAAGG
[49 nt withheld, positions 3635-3683]
T
[91 nt withheld, positions 3685-3775]
G
[124 nt withheld, positions 3777-3900]
CCCATTCGCCATTCAGGCTGCGCAACT
Features (pLannotate 1.2.2; 20 found; start..end, strand, type, name):
    141..159     +  promoter       T7 promoter: promoter for bacteriophage T7 RNA polymerase
    167..200     -  misc_feature   MCS (fragment): pBluescript multiple cloning site
    210..350     -  repeat_region  AAV2 ITR: inverted terminal repeat of adeno-associated virus serotype 2 inverted
    365..407     +  misc_RNA       gRNA scaffold (fragment): guide RNA scaffold for the Streptococcus pyogenes CRISPR/Cas9 system
    442..644     +  promoter       CMV promoter: human cytomegalovirus (CMV) immediate early promoter
    653..672     +  promoter       TRE3GV promoter (fragment): 3rd-generation Tet-responsive promoter that can be activated by binding of Tet-On® 3G, optimized for retroviral and lentiviral vectors
    756..782     +  CDS            3xHA (fragment): three tandem HA epitope tags
    875..996     +  polyA_signal   SV40 poly(A) signal: SV40 polyadenylation signal
   1023..1163    +  repeat_region  AAV2 ITR: inverted terminal repeat of adeno-associated virus serotype 2 inverted
   1213..1241    -  misc_feature   MCS (fragment): pBluescript multiple cloning site
   1254..1272    -  promoter       T3 promoter: promoter for bacteriophage T3 RNA polymerase
   1317..1333    -  protein_bind   lac operator: The lac repressor binds to the lac operator to inhibit transcription in E. coli. This inhibition can be relieved by adding lactose or isopropyl-β-D-thiogalactopyranoside (IPTG). lac repressor encoded by lacI
   1341..1371    -  promoter       lac promoter: promoter for the E. coli lac operon
   1386..1407    -  protein_bind   CAP binding site: CAP binding activates transcription in the presence of cAMP. E. coli catabolite activator protein
   1420..1512    -  CDS            lacI (fragment): lac repressor; lacI; The lac repressor binds to the lac operator to inhibit transcription in E. coli. This inhibition can be relieved by adding lactose or isopropyl-β-D-thiogalactopyranoside (IPTG).
   1695..2283    -  rep_origin     ori: high-copy-number ColE1/pMB1/pBR322/pUC origin of replication
   2454..3314    -  CDS            AmpR: β-lactamase; bla; confers resistance to ampicillin, carbenicillin, and related antibiotics
   3315..3419    -  promoter       AmpR promoter: bla
   3472..3900    -  rep_origin     f1 ori (sequence partly withheld): f1 bacteriophage origin of replication; arrow indicates direction of (+) strand synthesis
   3905..133     -  CDS            lacZα (fragment) (across the origin): LacZα fragment of β-galactosidase; lacZ fragment
