[The description below was written by a language model from this plasmid's Addgene catalogue record and pLannotate feature annotations shown in this document.]
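Description:
pAG AAV CMV C-HA is an empty adeno-associated virus transfer (cis) plasmid of about 3.9 kb, built on the pAG AAV backbone and intended as a cloning vector for expressing a gene of interest with a C-terminal HA epitope tag. It is propagated in E. coli through a high-copy ColE1/pUC-type origin and selected with ampicillin via the β-lactamase gene. The bacterial portion appears to derive from a pBluescript-style plasmid, as shown by the f1 phage origin, flanking T7 and T3 promoters, multiple cloning site remnants, and lac promoter/operator and lacZα fragments. A recombination-deficient growth strain is recorded, which is consistent with the need to keep the repeat-rich ITRs intact.

The payload lies between two AAV2 inverted terminal repeats, the only cis elements needed for replication and packaging of the intervening DNA into AAV particles when rep/cap and helper functions are supplied in trans. Within the ITRs, a human CMV immediate-early promoter drives transcription toward a short HA coding segment (annotated as a fragment of a 3xHA tag, in line with a single HA epitope), followed by an SV40 polyadenylation signal. No insert is present. An open reading frame lacking a stop codon is cloned by restriction digestion in frame ahead of the tag, and the depositor verified the BstBI and ApaI sites by building an EGFP-HA control plasmid. The short gRNA scaffold and TRE3GV promoter fragments in the annotation are probably incidental sequence matches rather than functional parts. The small cassette leaves most of the AAV packaging capacity free for the transgene, and the HA tag allows antibody detection of the expressed protein after transfection or AAV transduction of mammalian cells.
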