Addgene plasmid #242962: pAG AAV CMV C-HA
Purpose: (Empty Backbone) Empty AAV expression backbone with C-terminal HA tag
Depositing lab: Meghan Rego & Addgene Research Program. Depositing organization: Addgene.
Backbone
  Vector backbone: pAG AAV
  Backbone manufacturer: Addgene
  Backbone size (bp): 3924
  Vector type: AAV
  Promoter: CMV
  Tag / fusion protein: HA (C terminal on backbone)
Growth in bacteria
  Bacterial resistance: Ampicillin, 100 μg/mL
  Growth temperature: 37°C
  Growth strain: NEB Stable
  Copy number: High Copy
Gene/Insert
  Cloning method: Restriction Enzyme
Terms and licenses: Academic/Nonprofit Terms; Industry Terms
Depositor comments: Addgene verified cloning into the BstBI and ApaI sites to create the control plasmid 242963 pAG AAV CMV EGFP-HA
How to cite: pAG AAV CMV C-HA was a gift from Meghan Rego & Addgene Research Program (Addgene plasmid # 242962 ; http://n2t.net/addgene:242962 ; RRID:Addgene_242962)
